Addgene plasmid #40168: pPROBE-gfp[AAV]
Depositing lab: Steven Lindow. Depositing organization: University of California, Berkeley. Publication: Improved gfp and inaZ broad-host-range promoter-probe vectors. Miller WG, Leveau JH, Lindow SE. Mol Plant Microbe Interact. 2000 Nov;13(11):1243-50. 10.1094/MPMI.2000.13.11.1243 PubMed 11059491.
Backbone
  Vector backbone: pBBR1
Growth in bacteria
  Bacterial resistance: Kanamycin, 50 μg/mL
  Growth temperature: 37°C
  Growth strain: DH5alpha
  Copy number: Unknown
Gene/Insert
  Gene/Insert name: Promotor probe
  GenBank ID: AF286457.1
Terms and licenses: Academic/Nonprofit Terms; Industry Terms: Not Available to Industry
Depositor comments: This plasmid has the PstI site.
How to cite: pPROBE-gfp[AAV] was a gift from Steven Lindow (Addgene plasmid # 40168 ; http://n2t.net/addgene:40168 ; RRID:Addgene_40168)
