[The description below was written by a language model from this plasmid's Addgene catalogue record and pLannotate feature annotations shown in this document.]
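Description:
pPROBE-gfp[AAV] is a broad-host-range promoter-probe vector built on the pBBR1 replicon. It carries the pBBR1 oriV together with the pBBR1 Rep protein the origin requires, an arrangement that allows maintenance in E. coli as well as other bacteria able to support this Bordetella bronchiseptica-derived replicon. Selection is by kanamycin, conferred by a Tn5-derived neo (nptII) gene that is flanked by remnants of the transposon (partial ble and tnpA sequences). The feature table also detects an apparently complete cat gene with a partial cat promoter downstream of the reporter, although the catalogue lists only kanamycin as the resistance marker. Copy number is recorded as unknown. Short fragments of TcR, CmR, lacZα and M13 ori, plus a T7 promoter, appear to be leftovers of vector construction.

The payload is a promoterless reporter cassette. Four tandem copies of the rrnB T1 terminator sit upstream of a pUC18/19-type multiple cloning site, shielding it from read-through transcription from the backbone. The cloning site is followed by a GFP coding sequence and the lambda t0 terminator, with another rrnB T1 terminator further downstream. GFP is fused at its C terminus to an ssrA-type degradation tag. The annotation software scores this as a partial match to the LVA variant, while the plasmid name indicates the AAV variant. Such tags target the protein to the ClpXP and ClpAP proteases, shortening its half-life so that fluorescence tracks current rather than accumulated promoter activity. DNA fragments cloned into the polylinker are thereby assayed for promoter activity, including transient changes in expression, in diverse bacterial hosts. The depositor notes that this version retains the PstI site.
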