Features (pLannotate 1.2.2; 22 found; start..end, strand, type, name):
   1023..1792    +  rep_origin     pBBR1 oriV: replication origin of the broad-host-range plasmid pBBR1 from Bordetella bronchiseptica; requires the pBBR1 Rep protein for replication
   1793..2455    +  CDS            pBBR1 Rep: replication protein for the broad-host-range plasmid pBBR1 from Bordetella bronchiseptica
   2516..2585    +  CDS            TcR (fragment): tetracycline efflux protein; tet; confers resistance to tetracycline
   2914..2943    -  CDS            CmR (fragment): chloramphenicol acetyltransferase confers resistance to chloramphenicol
   2943..3021    +  rep_origin     M13 ori (fragment): M13 bacteriophage origin of replication; arrow indicates direction of (+) strand synthesis
   3025..3180    -  CDS            lacZα (fragment): LacZα fragment of β-galactosidase; lacZ fragment
   3188..3206    +  promoter       T7 promoter: promoter for bacteriophage T7 RNA polymerase
   3247..3333    +  terminator     rrnB T1 terminator: Escherichia coli rrnB; transcription terminator T1 from the E. coli rrnB gene
   3428..3514    +  terminator     rrnB T1 terminator: Escherichia coli rrnB; transcription terminator T1 from the E. coli rrnB gene
   3609..3695    +  terminator     rrnB T1 terminator: Escherichia coli rrnB; transcription terminator T1 from the E. coli rrnB gene
   3790..3876    +  terminator     rrnB T1 terminator: Escherichia coli rrnB; transcription terminator T1 from the E. coli rrnB gene
   3968..4024    -  misc_feature   MCS: pUC18/19 multiple cloning site
   4075..4788    +  CDS            GFP: green fluorescent protein
   4798..4818    +  CDS            ssrA tag (LVA) (fragment): C-terminal peptide that mediates degradation in bacteria through the ClpXP and ClpAP proteases (McGinness et al., 2006) mutant LVA variant that confers accelerated degradation under some conditions (Andersen et al., 1998)
   4853..4947    +  terminator     lambda t0 terminator: transcription terminator from phage lambda
   4962..4990    +  promoter       cat promoter (fragment): promoter of the E. coli cat gene encoding chloramphenicol acetyltransferase
   4991..5647    +  CDS            cat: CAT_ECOLX - Experimental evidence at protein level: Swiss-Prot protein existence level 1. This enzyme is an effector of chloramphenicol resistance in bacteria. From Escherichia coli. This protein is used as a marker in many commonly used cloning vectors, such as pACYC184.
   5715..5801    +  terminator     rrnB T1 terminator: Escherichia coli rrnB; transcription terminator T1 from the E. coli rrnB gene
   5851..5967    -  CDS            CmR (fragment): chloramphenicol acetyltransferase; cat; confers resistance to chloramphenicol
   5967..6119    -  CDS            ble (fragment): BLE_KLEPN - Experimental evidence at protein level: Swiss-Prot protein existence level 1. Binding protein with a strong affinity to the bleomycin family of antibiotics. Binds to CL990; an antimitotic-antibiotic compound. From Klebsiella pneumoniae.
   6143..6934    -  CDS            neo: KKA2_KLEPN - Also known as kan, nptII. Experimental evidence at protein level: Swiss-Prot protein existence level 1. Resistance to kanamycin, neomycin, paromomycin, ribostamycin, butirosin and gentamicin B. From Klebsiella pneumoniae.
   6966..7250    -  CDS            tnpA (fragment): TN5P_ECOLX - Also known as tnp. Experimental evidence at protein level: Swiss-Prot protein existence level 1. Mediates transposition of transposon Tn5 by a 'cut and paste' mechanism. First, the monomeric transposase binds the 19 bp inverted DNA repeats flanking the transposon. Then, dimerization of the DNA- bound transposase creates a synaptic DNA complex. After nicking of the first DNA strand, excision of the transposon proceeds through a series of intermediates. The transposase then mediates the insertion of the transposon at a new site by strand transfer. The activity of the wild- type tran
>Addgene plasmid #40168 | pPROBE-gfp[AAV] | depositor full sequence | sequence record 131108 | pPROBE-gfp[AAV] sequence 7391 bps
CTCGGGCCGTCTCTTGGGCTTGATCGGCCTTCTTGCGCATCTCACGCGCTCCTGCGGCGGCCTGTAGGGC
AGGCTCATACCCCTGCCGAACCGCTTTTGTCAGCCGGTCGGCCACGGCTTCCGGCGTCTCAACGCGCTTT
GAGATTCCCAGCTTTTCGGCCAATCCCTGCGGTGCATAGGCGCGTGGCTCGACCGCTTGCGGGCTGATGG
TGACGTGGCCCACTGGTGGCCGCTCCAGGGCCTCGTAGAACGCCTGAATGCGCGTGTGACGTGCCTTGCT
GCCCTCGATGCCCCGTTGCAGCCCTAGATCGGCCACAGCGGCCGCAAACGTGGTCTGGTCGCGGGTCATC
TGCGCTTTGTTGCCGATGAACTCCTTGGCCGACAGCCTGCCGTCCTGCGTCAGCGGCACCACGAACGCGG
TCATGTGCGGGCTGGTTTCGTCACGGTGGATGCTGGCCGTCACGATGCGATCCGCCCCGTACTTGTCCGC
CAGCCACTTGTGCGCCTTCTCGAAGAACGCCGCCTGCTGTTCTTGGCTGGCCGACTTCCACCATTCCGGG
CTGGCCGTCATGACGTACTCGACCGCCAACACAGCGTCCTTGCGCCGCTTCTCTGGCAGCAACTCGCGCA
GTCGGCCCATCGCTTCATCGGTGCTGCTGGCCGCCCAGTGCTCGTTCTCTGGCGTCCTGCTGGCGTCAGC
GTTGGGCGTCTCGCGCTCGCGGTAGGCGTGCTTGAGACTGGCCGCCACGTTGCCCATTTTCGCCAGCTTC
TTGCATCGCATGATCGCGTATGCCGCCATGCCTGCCCCTCCCTTTTGGTGTCCAACCGGCTCGACGGGGG
CAGCGCAAGGCGGTGCCTCCGGCGGGCCACTCAATGCTTGAGTATACTCACTAGACTTTGCTTCGCAAAG
TCGTGACCGCCTACGGCGGCTGCGGCGCCCTACGGGCTTGCTCTCCGGGCTTCGCCCTGCGCGGTCGCTG
CGCTCCCTTGCCAGCCCGTGGATATGTGGACGATGGCCGCGAGCGGCCACCGGCTGGCTCGCTTCGCTCG
GCCCGTGGACAACCCTGCTGGACAAGCTGATGGACAGGCTGCGCCTGCCCACGAGCTTGACCACAGGGAT
TGCCCACCGGCTACCCAGCCTTCGACCACATACCCACCGGCTCCAACTGCGCGGCCTGCGGCCTTGCCCC
ATCAATTTTTTTAATTTTCTCTGGGGAAAAGCCTCCGGCCTGCGGCCTGCGCGCTTCGCTTGCCGGTTGG
ACACCAAGTGGAAGGCGGGTCAAGGCTCGCGCAGCGACCGCGCAGCGGCTTGGCCTTGACGCGCCTGGAA
CGACCCAAGCCTATGCGAGTGGGGGCAGTCGAAGGCGAAGCCCGCCCGCCTGCCCCCCGAGCCTCACGGC
GGCGAGTGCGGGGGTTCCAAGGGGGCAGCGCCACCTTGGGCAAGGCCGAAGGCCGCGCAGTCGATCAACA
AGCCCCGGAGGGGCCACTTTTTGCCGGAGGGGGAGCCGCGCCGAAGGCGTGGGGGAACCCCGCAGGGGTG
CCCTTCTTTGGGCACCAAAGAACTAGATATAGGGCGAAATGCGAAAGACTTAAAAATCAACAACTTAAAA
AAGGGGGGTACGCAACAGCTCATTGCGGCACCCCCCGCAATAGCTCATTGCGTAGGTTAAAGAAAATCTG
TAATTGACTGCCACTTTTACGCAACGCATAATTGTTGTCGCGCTGCCGAAAAGTTGCAGCTGATTGCGCA
TGGTGCCGCAACCGTGCGGCACCCTACCGCATGGAGATAAGCATGGCCACGCAGTCCAGAGAAATCGGCA
TTCAAGCCAAGAACAAGCCCGGTCACTGGGTGCAAACGGAACGCAAAGCGCATGAGGCGTGGGCCGGGCT
TATTGCGAGGAAACCCACGGCGGCAATGCTGCTGCATCACCTCGTGGCGCAGATGGGCCACCAGAACGCC
GTGGTGGTCAGCCAGAAGACACTTTCCAAGCTCATCGGACGTTCTTTGCGGACGGTCCAATACGCAGTCA
AGGACTTGGTGGCCGAGCGCTGGATCTCCGTCGTGAAGCTCAACGGCCCCGGCACCGTGTCGGCCTACGT
GGTCAATGACCGCGTGGCGTGGGGCCAGCCCCGCGACCAGTTGCGCCTGTCGGTGTTCAGTGCCGCCGTG
GTGGTTGATCACGACGACCAGGACGAATCGCTGTTGGGGCATGGCGACCTGCGCCGCATCCCGACCCTGT
ATCCGGGCGAGCAGCAACTACCGACCGGCCCCGGCGAGGAGCCGCCCAGCCAGCCCGGCATTCCGGGCAT
GGAACCAGACCTGCCAGCCTTGACCGAAACGGAGGAATGGGAACGGCGCGGGCAGCAGCGCCTGCCGATG
CCCGATGAGCCGTGTTTTCTGGACGATGGCGAGCCGTTGGAGCCGCCGACACGGGTCACGCTGCCGCGCC
GGTAGCACTTGGGTTGCGCAGCAACCCGTAAGTGCGCTGTTCCAGACTATCGGCTGTAGCCGCCTCGCCG
CCCTATACCTTGTCTGCCTCCCCGCGTTGCGTCGCGGTGCATGGAGCCGGGCCACCTCGACCTGAATGGA
AGCCGGCGGCACCTCGCTAACGGATTCACCGTTTTTATCAGGCTCTGGGAGGCAGAATAAATGATCATAT
CGTCAATTATTACCTCCACGGGGAGAGCCTGAGCAAACTGGCCTCAGGCATTTGAGAAGCACACGGTCAC
ACTGCTTCCGGTAGTCAATAAACCGGTAAACCAGCAATAGACATAAGCGGCTATTTAACGACCCTGCCCT
GAACCGACGACCGGGTCGAATTTGCTTTCGAATTTCTGCCATTCATCCGCTTATTATCACTTATTCAGGC
GTAGCACCAGGCGTTTAAGGGCACCAATAACTGCCTTAAAAAAATTACGCCCCGCCCTGCCACTCATCGC
AGTCGGCCTATTGGTTAAAAAATGAGCTGATTTAACAAAAATTTAACGCGAATTTTAACAAAATATTAAC
GCTTACAATTTCCATTCGCCATTCAGGCTGCGCAACTGTTGGGAAGGGCGATCGGTGCGGGCCTCTTCGC
TATTACGCCAGCTGGCGAAAGGGGGATGTGCTGCAAGGCGATTAAGTTGGGTAACGCCAGGGTTTTCCCA
GTCACGACGTTGTAAAACGACGGCCAGTGAGCGCGCGTAATACGACTCACTATAGGGCGAATTGGAGCTG
GGGCCGCAATTCCCAATTCCAGGCATCAAATAAAACGAAAGGCTCAGTCGAAAGACTGGGCCTTTCGTTT
TATCTGTTGTTTGTCGGTGAACGCTCTCCTGAGTAGGACAAATCCGCCGGGAGCGGATTTGAACGTTGCG
AAGCAACGGCCCGGAGGGTGGCGGGCAGGACGCCCGCCATAAACTGCCAGGAATTAATTCCAGGCATCAA
ATAAAACGAAAGGCTCAGTCGAAAGACTGGGCCTTTCGTTTTATCTGTTGTTTGTCGGTGAACGCTCTCC
TGAGTAGGACAAATCCGCCGGGAGCGGATTTGAACGTTGCGAAGCAACGGCCCGGAGGGTGGCGGGCAGG
ACGCCCGCCATAAACTGCCAGGAATTAATTCCAGGCATCAAATAAAACGAAAGGCTCAGTCGAAAGACTG
GGCCTTTCGTTTTATCTGTTGTTTGTCGGTGAACGCTCTCCTGAGTAGGACAAATCCGCCGGGAGCGGAT
TTGAACGTTGCGAAGCAACGGCCCGGAGGGTGGCGGGCAGGACGCCCGCCATAAACTGCCAGGAATTAAT
TCCAGGCATCAAATAAAACGAAAGGCTCAGTCGAAAGACTGGGCCTTTCGTTTTATCTGTTGTTTGTCGG
TGAACGCTCTCCTGAGTAGGACAAATCCGCCGGGAGCGGATTTGAACGTTGCGAAGCAACGGCCCGGAGG
GTGGCGGGCAGGACGCCCGCCATAAACTGCCAGGAATTGGGGATCGGAAGCTTGCATGCCTGCAGGTCGA
CTCTAGAGGATCCCCGGGTACCGAGCTCGAATTCGGCTTATTCCCTAACTAACTAAAGATTAACTTTATA
AGGAGGAAAAACATATGAGTAAAGGAGAAGAACTTTTCACTGGAGTTGTCCCAATTCTTGTTGAATTAGA
TGGTGATGTTAATGGGCACAAATTTTCTGTCAGTGGAGAGGGTGAAGGTGATGCAACATACGGAAAACTT
ACCCTTAAATTTATTTGCACTACTGGAAAACTACCTGTTCCATGGCCAACACTTGTCACTACTTTGACTT
ATGGTGTTCAATGCTTTTCAAGATACCCAGATCATATGAAACGGCATGACTTTTTCAAGAGTGCCATGCC
CGAAGGTTATGTACAGGAAAGAACTATATTTTTCAAAGATGACGGGAACTACAAGACACGTGCTGAAGTC
AAGTTTGAAGGTGATACCCTTGTTAATAGAATCGAGTTAAAAGGTATTGATTTTAAAGAAGATGGAAACA
TTCTTGGACACAAATTGGAATACAACTATAACTCACACAATGTATACATCATGGCAGACAAACAAAAGAA
TGGAATCAAAGTTAACTTCAAAATTAGACACAACATTGAAGATGGAAGCGTTCAACTAGCAGACCATTAT
CAACAAAATACTCCAATTGGCGATGGCCCTGTCCTTTTACCAGACAACCATTACCTGTCCACACAATCTG
CCCTTTCGAAAGATCCCAACGAAAAGAGAGACCACATGGTCCTTCTTGAGTTTGTAACAGCTGCTGGGAT
TACACATGGCATGGATGAACTATACAAAAGGCCTGCAGCAAACGACGAAAACTACGCTGCAGCAGTTTAA
TAAGCTTAATTAGCTGAGCTTGGACTCCTGTTGATAGATCCAGTAATGACCTCAGAACTCCATCTGGATT
TGTTCAGAACGCTCGGTTGCCGCCGGGCGTTTTTTATTGGTGAGAATCCAAGCTAGCTTGGCGAGATTTT
CAGGAGCTAAGGAAGCTAAAATGGAGAAAAAAATCACTGGATATACCACCGTTGATATATCCCAATGGCA
TCGTAAAGAACATTTTGAGGCATTTCAGTCAGTTGCTCAATGTACCTATAACCAGACCGTTCAGCTGGAT
ATTACGGCCTTTTTAAAGACCGTAAAGAAAAATAAGCACAAGTTTTATCCGGCCTTTATTCACATTCTTG
CCCGCCTGATGAATGCTCATCCGGAATTTCGTATGGCAATGAAAGACGGTGAGCTGGTGATATGGGATAG
TGTTCACCCTTGTTACACCGTTTTCCATGAGCAAACTGAAACGTTTTCATCGCTCTGGAGTGAATACCAC
GACGATTTCCGGCAGTTTCTACACATATATTCGCAAGATGTGGCGTGTTACGGTGAAAACCTGGCCTATT
TCCCTAAAGGGTTTATTGAGAATATGTTTTTCGTCTCAGCCAATCCCTGGGTGAGTTTCACCAGTTTTGA
TTTAAACGTGGCCAATATGGACAACTTCTTCGCCCCCGTTTTCACCATGGGCAAATATTATACGCAAGGC
GACAAGGTGCTGATGCCGCTGGCGATTCAGGTTCATCATGCCGTCTGTGATGGCTTCCATGTCGGCAGAA
TGCTTAATGAATTACAACAGTACTGCGATGAGTGGCAGGGCGGGGCGTAATTTTTTTAAGGCAGTTATTG
GTGCCCTTAAACGCCTGGGGTAATGACTCTCTAGCTTGAGGCATCAAATAAAACGAAAGGCTCAGTCGAA
AGACTGGGCCTTTCGTTTTATCTGTTGTTTGTCGGTGAACGCTCTCCTGAGTAGGACAAATCCGCCGCTA
GGAGCTTGCGGCCGCCAGTGTGATGGATATCTGCATAAAAACTGTTGTAATTCATTAAGCATTCTGCCGA
CATGGAAGCCATCACAAACGGCATGATGAACCTGAATCGCCAGCGGCATCAGCACCTTGTCGCCTTGCGT
ATAATATTTGCCCATGGGGGTGGGCGAAGAACTCCAGCATGAGATCCCCGCGCTGGAGGATCATCCAGCC
GGCGTCCCGGAAAACGATTCCGAAGCCCAACCTTTCATAGAAGGCGGCGGTGGAATCGAAATCTCGTGAT
GGCAGGTTGGGCGTCGCTTGGTCGGTCATTTCGAACCCCAGAGTCCCGCTCAGAAGAACTCGTCAAGAAG
GCGATAGAAGGCGATGCGCTGCGAATCGGGAGCGGCGATACCGTAAAGCACGAGGAAGCGGTCAGCCCAT
TCGCCGCCAAGCTCTTCAGCAATATCACGGGTAGCCAACGCTATGTCCTGATAGCGGTCCGCCACACCCA
GCCGGCCACAGTCGATGAATCCAGAAAAGCGGCCATTTTCCACCATGATATTCGGCAAGCAGGCATCGCC
ATGGGTCACGACGAGATCCTCGCCGTCGGGCATGCGCGCCTTGAGCCTGGCGAACAGTTCGGCTGGCGCG
AGCCCCTGATGCTCTTCGTCCAGATCATCCTGATCGACAAGACCGGCTTCCATCCGAGTACGTGCTCGCT
CGATGCGATGTTTCGCTTGGTGGTCGAATGGGCAGGTAGCCGGATCAAGCGTATGCAGCCGCCGCATTGC
ATCAGCCATGATGGATACTTTCTCGGCAGGAGCAAGGTGAGATGACAGGAGATCCTGCCCCGGCACTTCG
CCCAATAGCAGCCAGTCCCTTCCCGCTTCAGTGACAACGTCGAGCACAGCTGCGCAAGGAACGCCCGTCG
TGGCCAGCCACGATAGCCGCGCTGCCTCGTCCTGCAGTTCATTCAGGGCACCGGACAGGTCGGTCTTGAC
AAAAAGAACCGGGCGCCCCTGCGCTGACAGCCGGAACACGGCGGCATCAGAGCAGCCGATTGTCTGTTGT
GCCCAGTCATAGCCGAATAGCCTCTCCACCCAAGCGGCCGGAGAACCTGCGTGCAATCCATCTTGTTCAA
TCATGCGAAACGATCCTCATCCTGTCTCTTGATCAGATCTTGATCCCCTGCGCCATCAGATCCTTGGCGG
CAAGAAAGCCATCCAGTTTACTTTGCAGGGCTTCCCAACCTTACCAGAGGGCGCCCCAGCTGGCAATTCC
GGTTCGCTTGCTGTCCATAAAACCGCCCAGTCTAGCTATCGCCATGTAAGCCCACTGCAAGCTACCTGCT
TTCTCTTTGCGCTTGCGTTTTCCCTTGTCCAGATAGCCCAGTAGCTGACATTCATCCCAGGTGGCACTTT
TCGGGGAAATGTGCGCGCCCGCGTTCCTGCTGGCGCTGGGCCTGTTTCTGGCGCTGGACTTCCCGCTGTT
CCGTCAGCAGCTTTTCGCCCACGGCCTTGATGATCGCGGCGGCCTTGGCCTGCATATCCCGATTCAACGG
CCCCAGGGCGTCCAGAACGGGCTTCAGGCGCTCCCGAAGGT
