>Addgene plasmid #40168 | pPROBE-gfp[AAV] | addgene partial sequence | sequence record 54565 | M13pUC-fwd 5'-CCCAGTCACGACGTTGTAAAACG-3'
CGACTCACTATAGGGCGAATTGGAGCTGGGGCCGCAATTCCCAATTCCCCAGGCATCAAATAAAACGAAA
GGCTCAGTCGAAAGACTGGGCCTTTCGTTTTATCTGTTGTTTGTCGGTGAACGCTCTCCTGAGTAGGACA
AATCCGCCGGGAGCGGATTTGAACGTTGCGAAGCAACGGCCCGGAGGGTGGCGGGCAGGACGCCCGCCAT
AAACTGCCAGGAATTAATTCCCCAGGCATCAAATAAAACGAAAGGCTCAGTCGAAAGACTGGGCCTTTCG
TTTTATCTGTTGTTTGTCGGTGAACGCTCTCCTGAGTAGGACAAATCCGCCGGGAGCGGATTTGAACGTT
GCGAAGCAACGGCCCGGAGGGTGGCGGGCAGGACGCCCGCCATAAACTGCCAGGAATTAATTCCCCAGGC
ATCAAATAAAACGAAAGGCTCAGTCGAAAGACTGGGCCTTTCGTTTTATCTGTTGTTTGTCGGTGAACGC
TCTCCTGAGTAGGACAAATCCGCCGGGAGCGGATTTGAACGTTGCGAAGCAACGGCCCGGAGGGTGG
