>Addgene plasmid #40168 | pPROBE-gfp[AAV] | addgene partial sequence | sequence record 56247 | CAT-R 5'-GCAACTGACTGAAATGCCTC-3'
GGTGGTATATCCAGTGATTTTTTTCTCCATTTTAGCTTCCTTAGCTCCTGAAAATCTCGCCAAGCTAGCT
TGGATTCTCACCAATAAAAAACGCCCGGCGGCAACCGAGCGTTCTGAACAAATCCAGATGGAGTTCTGAG
GTCATTACTGGATCTATCAACAGGAGTCCAAGCTCAGCTAATTAAGCTTATTAAACTGCTGCAGCGTAGT
TTTCGTCGTTTGCTGCAGGCCTTTTGTATAGTTCATCCATGCCATGTGTAATCCCAGCAGCTGTTACAAA
CTCAAGAAGGACCATGTGGTCTCTCTTTTCGTTGGGATCTTTCGAAAGGGCAGATTGTGTGGACAGGTAA
TGGTTGTCTGGTAAAAGGACAGGGCCATCGCCAATTGGAGTATTTTGTTGATAATGGTCTGCTAGTTGAA
CGCTTCCATCTTCAATGTTGTGTCTAATTTTGAAGTTAACTTTGATTCCATTCTTTTGTTTGTCTGCCAT
GATGTATACATTGTGTGAGTTATAGTTGTATTCCAACTTGTGTCCAAGAATGTTTCCATCTTCTTTAAAA
TCAATACCTTTTAACTCGATTCTATTAACAAGTGTATCACCTTCAAACTTGACTTCAGCACGTGTCTTAT
AGTTCCCGTCATCTTTGAAAAATATAGTTCTTTCCTGTACATAACCTTCGGGCATGGCACTCTTGAAAAA
GTCATGCCGTTTCATATGATCTGGGTATCTTGAAAAGCATTGAACACCATAAGTCAAAGTAGTGACAAGT
GTTGGCCATGGAACAGGTAGTTTTCCAGTAGTGCAAATAAATTTAAGGGTAAGTTTTCCGTATGTTGCAT
CACCTTCACCCTCTCCACTGACAGAAAAATTTGTGCCCAT
