>Addgene plasmid #40168 | pPROBE-gfp[AAV] | addgene partial sequence | sequence record 56312 | GFPfusionREV 5'-CTCCACTGACAGAAAATTTG-3'
ACTCCAGTGAAAAGTTCTTCTCCTTTACTCATATGTTTTTCCTCCTTATAAAGTTAATCTTTAGTTAGTT
AGGGAATAAGCCGAATTCGAGCTCGGTACCCGGGGATCCTCTAGAGTCGACCTGCAGGCATGCAAGCTTC
CGATCCCCAATTCCTGGCAGTTTATGGCGGGCGTCCTGCCCGCCACCCTCCGGGCCGTTGCTTCGCAACG
TTCAAATCCGCTCCCGGCGGATTTGTCCTACTCAGGAGAGCGTTCACCGACAAACAACAGATAAAACGAA
AGGCCCAGTCTTTCGACTGAGCCTTTCGTTTTATTTGATGCCTGGGGAATTAATTCCTGGCAGTTTATGG
CGGGCGTCCTGCCCGCCACCCTCCGGGCCGTTGCTTCGCAACGTTCAAATCCGCTCCCGGCGGATTTGTC
CTACTCAGGAGAGCGTTCACCGACAAACAACAGATAAAACGAAAGGCCCAGTCTTTCGACTGAGCCTTTC
GTTTTATTTGATGCCTGGGGAATTAATTCCTGGCAGTTTATGGCGGGCGTCCTGCCCGCCACCCTCCGGG
CCGTT
